>Addgene plasmid #142239 | TFORF0794 | addgene full sequence | sequence record 395736 | Addgene NGS Result
TTAATGTAGTCTTATGCAATACTCTTGTAGTCTTGCAACATGGTAACGATGAGTTAGCAACATGCCTTAC
AAGGAGAGAAAAAGCACCGTGCATGCCGATTGGTGGAAGTAAGGTGGTACGATCGTGCCTTATTAGGAAG
GCAACAGACGGGTCTGACATGGATTGGACGAACCACTGAATTGCCGCATTGCAGAGATATTGTATTTAAG
TGCCTAGCTCGATACATAAACGGGTCTCTCTGGTTAGACCAGATCTGAGCCTGGGAGCTCTCTGGCTAAC
TAGGGAACCCACTGCTTAAGCCTCAATAAAGCTTGCCTTGAGTGCTTCAAGTAGTGTGTGCCCGTCTGTT
GTGTGACTCTGGTAACTAGAGATCCCTCAGACCCTTTTAGTCAGTGTGGAAAATCTCTAGCAGTGGCGCC
CGAACAGGGACTTGAAAGCGAAAGGGAAACCAGAGGAGCTCTCTCGACGCAGGACTCGGCTTGCTGAAGC
GCGCACGGCAAGAGGCGAGGGGCGGCGACTGGTGAGTACGCCAAAAATTTTGACTAGCGGAGGCTAGAAG
GAGAGAGATGGGTGCGAGAGCGTCAGTATTAAGCGGGGGAGAATTAGATCGCGATGGGAAAAAATTCGGT
TAAGGCCAGGGGGAAAGAAAAAATATAAATTAAAACATATAGTATGGGCAAGCAGGGAGCTAGAACGATT
CGCAGTTAATCCTGGCCTGTTAGAAACATCAGAAGGCTGTAGACAAATACTGGGACAGCTACAACCATCC
CTTCAGACAGGATCAGAAGAACTTAGATCATTATATAATACAGTAGCAACCCTCTATTGTGTGCATCAAA
GGATAGAGATAAAAGACACCAAGGAAGCTTTAGACAAGATAGAGGAAGAGCAAAACAAAAGTAAGACCAC
CGCACAGCAAGCGGCCGCTGATCTTCAGACCTGGAGGAGGAGATATGAGGGACAATTGGAGAAGTGAATT
ATATAAATATAAAGTAGTAAAAATTGAACCATTAGGAGTAGCACCCACCAAGGCAAAGAGAAGAGTGGTG
CAGAGAGAAAAAAGAGCAGTGGGAATAGGAGCTTTGTTCCTTGGGTTCTTGGGAGCAGCAGGAAGCACTA
TGGGCGCAGCGTCAATGACGCTGACGGTACAGGCCAGACAATTATTGTCTGGTATAGTGCAGCAGCAGAA
CAATTTGCTGAGGGCTATTGAGGCGCAACAGCATCTGTTGCAACTCACAGTCTGGGGCATCAAGCAGCTC
CAGGCAAGAATCCTGGCTGTGGAAAGATACCTAAAGGATCAACAGCTCCTGGGGATTTGGGGTTGCTCTG
GAAAACTCATTTGCACCACTGCTGTGCCTTGGAATGCTAGTTGGAGTAATAAATCTCTGGAACAGATTTG
GAATCACACGACCTGGATGGAGTGGGACAGAGAAATTAACAATTACACAAGCTTAATACACTCCTTAATT
GAAGAATCGCAAAACCAGCAAGAAAAGAATGAACAAGAATTATTGGAATTAGATAAATGGGCAAGTTTGT
GGAATTGGTTTAACATAACAAATTGGCTGTGGTATATAAAATTATTCATAATGATAGTAGGAGGCTTGGT
AGGTTTAAGAATAGTTTTTGCTGTACTTTCTATAGTGAATAGAGTTAGGCAGGGATATTCACCATTATCG
TTTCAGACCCACCTCCCAACCCCGAGGGGACCCATGCATTGCATCTCAATTAGTCAGCAACCAGGTGTGG
AAAGTCCCCAGGCTCCCCAGCAGGCAGAAGTATGCAAAGCATGCGTCTCAATTAGTCAGCAACCATAGTC
CCGCCCCTAACTCCGCCCATCCCGCCCCTAACTCCGCCCAGTTCCGCCCATTCTCCGCCCCATGGCTGAC
TAATTTTTTTTATTTATGCAGAGGCCGAGGCCGCCTCGGCCTCTGAGCTATTCCAGAAGTAGTGAGGAGG
CTTTTTTGGAGGCCTAGGCTTTTGCAAAAAGCTTTCTAGAGGTACCACCGGAGCTTACCATGACCGAGTA
CAAGCCCACGGTGCGCCTCGCCACCCGCGACGACGTCCCCAGGGCCGTACGCACCCTCGCCGCCGCGTTC
GCCGACTACCCCGCCACGCGCCACACCGTCGATCCGGACCGCCACATCGAGCGGGTCACCGAGCTGCAAG
AACTCTTCCTCACGCGCGTCGGGCTCGACATCGGCAAGGTGTGGGTCGCGGACGACGGCGCCGCCGTGGC
GGTCTGGACCACGCCGGAGAGCGTCGAAGCGGGGGCGGTGTTCGCCGAGATCGGCCCGCGCATGGCCGAG
TTGAGCGGTTCCCGGCTGGCCGCGCAGCAACAGATGGAAGGCCTCCTGGCGCCGCACCGGCCCAAGGAGC
CCGCGTGGTTCCTGGCCACCGTCGGCGTCTCGCCCGACCACCAGGGCAAGGGTCTGGGCAGCGCCGTCGT
GCTCCCCGGAGTGGAGGCGGCCGAGCGCGCCGGGGTGCCCGCCTTCCTGGAGACCTCCGCGCCCCGCAAC
CTCCCCTTCTACGAGCGGCTCGGCTTCACCGTCACCGCCGACGTCGAGGTGCCCGAAGGACCGCGCACCT
GGTGCATGACCCGCAAGCCCGGTGCCAGTTAACGAATTCTAGATCTTGAGACAAATGGCAGTATTCATCC
ACAATTTTAAAAGAAAAGGGGGGATTGGGGGGTACAGTGCAGGGGAAAGAATAGTAGACATAATAGCAAC
AGACATACAAACTAAAGAATTACAAAAACAAATTACAAAAATTCAAAATTTTCGGGTTTATTACAGGGAC
AGCAGAGATCCACTTTGGCGCCGGCTCGAGGCCTGCAGGTGCAAAGATGGATAAAGTTTTAAACAGAGAG
GAATCTTTGCAGCTAATGGACCTTCTAGGTCTTGAAAGGAGTGGGAATTGGCTCCGGTGCCCGTCAGTGG
GCAGAGCGCACATCGCCCACAGTCCCCGAGAAGTTGGGGGGAGGGGTCGGCAATTGAACCGGTGCCTAGA
GAAGGTGGCGCGGGGTAAACTGGGAAAGTGATGTCGTGTACTGGCTCCGCCTTTTTCCCGAGGGTGGGGG
AGAACCGTATATAAGTGCAGTAGTCGCCGTGAACGTTCTTTTTCGCAACGGGTTTGCCGCCAGAACACAG
GTAAGTGCCGTGTGTGGTTCCCGCGGGCCTGGCCTCTTTACGGGTTATGGCCCTTGCGTGCCTTGAATTA
CTTCCACCTGGCTGCAGTACGTGATTCTTGATCCCGAGCTTCGGGTTGGAAGTGGGTGGGAGAGTTCGAG
GCCTTGCGCTTAAGGAGCCCCTTCGCCTCGTGCTTGAGTTGAGGCCTGGCCTGGGCGCTGGGGCCGCCGC
GTGCGAATCTGGTGGCACCTTCGCGCCTGTCTCGCTGCTTTCGATAAGTCTCTAGCCATTTAAAATTTTT
GATGACCTGCTGCGACGCTTTTTTTCTGGCAAGATAGTCTTGTAAATGCGGGCCAAGATCTGCACACTGG
TATTTCGGTTTTTGGGGCCGCGGGCGGCGACGGGGCCCGTGCGTCCCAGCGCACATGTTCGGCGAGGCGG
GGCCTGCGAGCGCGGCCACCGAGAATCGGACGGGGGTAGTCTCAAGCTGGCCGGCCTGCTCTGGTGCCTG
GCCTCGCGCCGCCGTGTATCGCCCCGCCCTGGGCGGCAAGGCTGGCCCGGTCGGCACCAGTTGCGTGAGC
GGAAAGATGGCCGCTTCCCGGCCCTGCTGCAGGGAGCTCAAAATGGAGGACGCGGCGCTCGGGAGAGCGG
GCGGGTGAGTCACCCACACAAAGGAAAAGGGCCTTTCCGTCCTCAGCCGTCGCTTCATGTGACTCCACGG
AGTACCGGGCGCCGTCCAGGCACCTCGATTAGTTCTCGAGCTTTTGGAGTACGTCGTCTTTAGGTTGGGG
GGAGGGGTTTTATGCGATGGAGTTTCCCCACACTGAGTGGGTGGAGACTGAAGTTAGGCCAGCTTGGCAC
TTGATGTAATTCTCCTTGGAATTTGCCCTTTTTGAGTTTGGATCTTGGTTCATTCTCAAGCCTCAGACAG
TGGTTCAAAGTTTTTTTCTTCCATTTCAGGTGTCGTGAGGCTAGCACCGCCACCATGGGAGACGACAGAC
CGTTTGTGTGCAATGCCCCGGGCTGTGGACAGAGATTTACAAACGAGGACCACCTGGCAGTTCATAAACA
CAAGCATGAGATGACATTGAAATTTGGCCCAGCCCGAACTGACTCAGTCATCATTGCAGATCAAACGCCT
ACTCCAACTAGATTCCTGAAGAACTGTGAGGAGGTGGGACTCTTCAATGAACTAGCTAGCTCCTTTGAAC
ATGAATTCAAGAAAGCTGCAGATGAGGATGAGAAAAAGGCTGCTGCTGGGCCCCTTGACATGTCTCTGCC
TTCCACACCAGACATCAAAATCAAAGAAGAAGAGCCAGTGGAGGTAGACTCATCCCCACCTGATAGCCCT
GCCTCTAGTCCCTGTTCCCCACCACTGAAGGAGAAGGAGGTTACCCCAAAGCCTGTTCTGATCTCTACCC
CCACACCCACCATTGTACGTCCTGGCTCCCTGCCTCTCCACTTGGGCTATGATCCACTTCATCCAACCCT
TCCCTCCCCAACCTCTGTCATCACACAGGCTCCACCATCCAACAGGCAAATGGGGTCTCCCACTGGCTCC
CTCCCTCTTGTCATGCATCTTGCTAATGGACAGACCATGCCTGTGTTGCCAGGGCCTCCAGTACAGATGC
CGTCTGTTATATCGCTGGCCAGACCTGTGTCCATGGTGCCCAACATTCCTGGTATCCCTGGCCCACCAGT
TAACAGTAGTGGCTCCATTTCTCCCTCTGGCCACCCTATACCATCAGAAGCCAAGATGAGACTGAAAGCC
ACCCTAACTCACCAAGTCTCCTCAATCAATGGTGGTTGTGGAATGGTGGTGGGTACTGCCAGCACCATGG
TGACAGCCCGCCCAGAGCAGAGCCAGATTCTCATCCAGCACCCTGATGCCCCATCCCCTGCCCAGCCACA
GGTCTCACCAGCTCAGCCCACCCCTAGTACTGGGGGGCGACGGCGGCGCACAGTAGATGAAGATCCAGAT
GAGCGACGGCAGCGCTTTCTGGAGCGCAACCGGGCTGCAGCCTCCCGCTGCCGCCAAAAGCGAAAGCTGT
GGGTGTCCTCCCTAGAGAAGAAGGCCGAAGAACTCACTTCTCAGAACATTCAGCTGAGTAATGAAGTCAC
ATTACTACGCAATGAGGTGGCCCAGTTGAAACAGCTACTGTTAGCTCATAAAGACTGCCCAGTCACTGCA
CTACAGAAAAAGACTCAAGGCTATTTAGAAAGCCCCAAGGAAAGCTCAGAGCCAACGGGTTCTCCAGCCC
CTGTGATTCAGCACAGCTCAGCAACAGCCCCTAGCAATGGCCTCAGTGTTCGCTCTGCAGCTGAAGCTGT
GGCCACCTCGGTCCTCACTCAGATGGCCAGCCAAAGGACAGAACTGAGCATGCCGATACAATCGCATGTA
ATCATGACCCCACAGTCCCAGTCTGCGGGCAGATAGTAATGAACTAGTCCGTAACTTGAAAGTATTTCGA
TTTCTTGGCTTTATATATCTTGTGGAAAGGACGACAGTCTGGGCCGTCGTGCCCAGTTACGCGTTAAGTC
GACAATCAACCTCTGGATTACAAAATTTGTGAAAGATTGACTGGTATTCTTAACTATGTTGCTCCTTTTA
CGCTATGTGGATACGCTGCTTTAATGCCTTTGTATCATGCTATTGCTTCCCGTATGGCTTTCATTTTCTC
CTCCTTGTATAAATCCTGGTTGCTGTCTCTTTATGAGGAGTTGTGGCCCGTTGTCAGGCAACGTGGCGTG
GTGTGCACTGTGTTTGCTGACGCAACCCCCACTGGTTGGGGCATTGCCACCACCTGTCAGCTCCTTTCCG
GGACTTTCGCTTTCCCCCTCCCTATTGCCACGGCGGAACTCATCGCCGCCTGCCTTGCCCGCTGCTGGAC
AGGGGCTCGGCTGTTGGGCACTGACAATTCCGTGGTGTTGTCGGGGAAATCATCGTCCTTTCCTTGGCTG
CTCGCCTGTGTTGCCACCTGGATTCTGCGCGGGACGTCCTTCTGCTACGTCCCTTCGGCCCTCAATCCAG
CGGACCTTCCTTCCCGCGGCCTGCTGCCGGCTCTGCGGCCTCTTCCGCGTCTTCGCCTTCGCCCTCAGAC
GAGTCGGATCTCCCTTTGGGCCGCCTCCCCGCGTCGACTTTAAGACCAATGACTTACAAGGCAGCTGTAG
ATCTTAGCCACTTTTTAAAAGAAAAGGGGGGACTGGAAGGGCTAATTCACTCCCAACGAAGACAAGATCT
GCTTTTTGCTTGTACTGGGTCTCTCTGGTTAGACCAGATCTGAGCCTGGGAGCTCTCTGGCTAACTAGGG
AACCCACTGCTTAAGCCTCAATAAAGCTTGCCTTGAGTGCTTCAAGTAGTGTGTGCCCGTCTGTTGTGTG
ACTCTGGTAACTAGAGATCCCTCAGACCCTTTTAGTCAGTGTGGAAAATCTCTAGCAGTACGTATAGTAG
TTCATGTCATCTTATTATTCAGTATTTATAACTTGCAAAGAAATGAATATCAGAGAGTGAGAGGAACTTG
TTTATTGCAGCTTATAATGGTTACAAATAAAGCAATAGCATCACAAATTTCACAAATAAAGCATTTTTTT
CACTGCATTCTAGTTGTGGTTTGTCCAAACTCATCAATGTATCTTATCATGTCTGGCTCTAGCTATCCCG
CCCCTAACTCCGCCCATCCCGCCCCTAACTCCGCCCAGTTCCGCCCATTCTCCGCCCCATGGCTGACTAA
TTTTTTTTATTTATGCAGAGGCCGAGGCCGCCTCGGCCTCTGAGCTATTCCAGAAGTAGTGAGGAGGCTT
TTTTGGAGGCCTAGGGACGTACCCAATTCGCCCTATAGTGAGTCGTATTACGCGCGCTCACTGGCCGTCG
TTTTACAACGTCGTGACTGGGAAAACCCTGGCGTTACCCAACTTAATCGCCTTGCAGCACATCCCCCTTT
CGCCAGCTGGCGTAATAGCGAAGAGGCCCGCACCGATCGCCCTTCCCAACAGTTGCGCAGCCTGAATGGC
GAATGGG
[124 nt withheld, positions 7148-7271]
C
[91 nt withheld, positions 7273-7363]
A
[49 nt withheld, positions 7365-7413]
CCTTTGACGTTGGAGTCCACGTTCTTT
[37 nt withheld, positions 7441-7477]
ACCCTATCTCGGTCTATTCTTTTGATTTATAAGGGATTTTGCCGATTTCGGCCTATTGGTTAAAAAATGA
GCTGATTTAACAAAAATTTAACGCGAATTTTAACAAAATATTAACGCTTACAATTTAGGTGGCACTTTTC
GGGGAAATGTGCGCGGAACCCCTATTTGTTTATTTTTCTAAATACATTCAAATATGTATCCGCTCATGAG
ACAATAACCCTGATAAATGCTTCAATAATATTGAAAAAGGAAGAGTATGAGTATTCAACATTTCCGTGTC
GCCCTTATTCCCTTTTTTGCGGCATTTTGCCTTCCTGTTTTTGCTCACCCAGAAACGCTGGTGAAAGTAA
AAGATGCTGAAGATCAGTTGGGTGCACGAGTGGGTTACATCGAACTGGATCTCAACAGCGGTAAGATCCT
TGAGAGTTTTCGCCCCGAAGAACGTTTTCCAATGATGAGCACTTTTAAAGTTCTGCTATGTGGCGCGGTA
TTATCCCGTATTGACGCCGGGCAAGAGCAACTCGGTCGCCGCATACACTATTCTCAGAATGACTTGGTTG
AGTACTCACCAGTCACAGAAAAGCATCTTACGGATGGCATGACAGTAAGAGAATTATGCAGTGCTGCCAT
AACCATGAGTGATAACACTGCGGCCAACTTACTTCTGACAACGATCGGAGGACCGAAGGAGCTAACCGCT
TTTTTGCACAACATGGGGGATCATGTAACTCGCCTTGATCGTTGGGAACCGGAGCTGAATGAAGCCATAC
CAAACGACGAGCGTGACACCACGATGCCTGTAGCAATGGCAACAACGTTGCGCAAACTATTAACTGGCGA
ACTACTTACTCTAGCTTCCCGGCAACAATTAATAGACTGGATGGAGGCGGATAAAGTTGCAGGACCACTT
CTGCGCTCGGCCCTTCCGGCTGGCTGGTTTATTGCTGATAAATCTGGAGCCGGTGAGCGTGGGTCTCGCG
GTATCATTGCAGCACTGGGGCCAGATGGTAAGCCCTCCCGTATCGTAGTTATCTACACGACGGGGAGTCA
GGCAACTATGGATGAACGAAATAGACAGATCGCTGAGATAGGTGCCTCACTGATTAAGCATTGGTAACTG
TCAGACCAAGTTTACTCATATATACTTTAGATTGATTTAAAACTTCATTTTTAATTTAAAAGGATCTAGG
TGAAGATCCTTTTTGATAATCTCATGACCAAAATCCCTTAACGTGAGTTTTCGTTCCACTGAGCGTCAGA
CCCCGTAGAAAAGATCAAAGGATCTTCTTGAGATCCTTTTTTTCTGCGCGTAATCTGCTGCTTGCAAACA
AAAAAACCACCGCTACCAGCGGTGGTTTGTTTGCCGGATCAAGAGCTACCAACTCTTTTTCCGAAGGTAA
CTGGCTTCAGCAGAGCGCAGATACCAAATACTGTTCTTCTAGTGTAGCCGTAGTTAGGCCACCACTTCAA
GAACTCTGTAGCACCGCCTACATACCTCGCTCTGCTAATCCTGTTACCAGTGGCTGCTGCCAGTGGCGAT
AAGTCGTGTCTTACCGGGTTGGACTCAAGACGATAGTTACCGGATAAGGCGCAGCGGTCGGGCTGAACGG
GGGGTTCGTGCACACAGCCCAGCTTGGAGCGAACGACCTACACCGAACTGAGATACCTACAGCGTGAGCT
ATGAGAAAGCGCCACGCTTCCCGAAGGGAGAAAGGCGGACAGGTATCCGGTAAGCGGCAGGGTCGGAACA
GGAGAGCGCACGAGGGAGCTTCCAGGGGGAAACGCCTGGTATCTTTATAGTCCTGTCGGGTTTCGCCACC
TCTGACTTGAGCGTCGATTTTTGTGATGCTCGTCAGGGGGGCGGAGCCTATGGAAAAACGCCAGCAACGC
GGCCTTTTTACGGTTCCTGGCCTTTTGCTGGCCTTTTGCTCACATGTTCTTTCCTGCGTTATCCCCTGAT
TCTGTGGATAACCGTATTACCGCCTTTGAGTGAGCTGATACCGCTCGCCGCAGCCGAACGACCGAGCGCA
GCGAGTCAGTGAGCGAGGAAGCGGAAGAGCGCCCAATACGCAAACCGCCTCTCCCCGCGCGTTGGCCGAT
TCATTAATGCAGCTGGCACGACAGGTTTCCCGACTGGAAAGCGGGCAGTGAGCGCAACGCAATTAATGTG
AGTTAGCTCACTCATTAGGCACCCCAGGCTTTACACTTTATGCTTCCGGCTCGTATGTTGTGTGGAATTG
TGAGCGGATAACAATTTCACACAGGAAACAGCTATGACCATGATTACGCCAAGCGCGCAATTAACCCTCA
CTAAAGGGAACAAAAGCTGGAGCTGCAAGC
Features (pLannotate 1.2.2; 31 found; start..end, strand, type, name):
      5..231     +  promoter       RSV promoter: Rous sarcoma virus enhancer/promoter
    232..412     +  LTR            5' LTR (truncated): truncated 5' long terminal repeat (LTR) from HIV-1
    459..584     +  misc_feature   HIV-1 Ψ: packaging signal of human immunodeficiency virus type 1
    568..931     +  CDS            HIV-1 gag (fragment): gag protein from human immunodeficiency virus 1; gag
   1077..1310    +  misc_feature   RRE: The Rev response element (RRE) of HIV-1 allows for Rev-dependent mRNA export from the nucleus to the cytoplasm.
   1687..1713    +  CDS            Rev (fragment): human immunodeficiency virus 1 (HIV-1) Rev protein; rev; enhances nuclear export of unspliced and incompletely spliced viral mRNAs
   1720..1743    +  promoter       SV40 promoter (fragment): SV40 early promoter
   1744..1815    +  promoter       SV40 promoter (fragment): SV40 enhancer and early promoter
   1839..1974    +  rep_origin     SV40 ori: SV40 origin of replication
   2020..2616    +  CDS            PuroR (fragment): puromycin N-acetyltransferase; pac from Streptomyces; confers resistance to puromycin
   2665..2782    +  misc_feature   cPPT/CTS: central polypurine tract and central termination sequence of HIV-1
   2847..2913    +  CDS            small t antigen (fragment): SV40 (simian virus 40) small t antigen
   2920..4098    +  promoter       EF-1α promoter: strong constitutive promoter for human elongation factor EF-1α
   4115..5563    +  CDS            ATF7: ATF7_HUMAN - Also known as ATFA. Experimental evidence at protein level: Swiss-Prot protein existence level 1. [Isoform 5]: Acts as a negative regulator, inhibiting both ATF2 and ATF7 transcriptional activities. It may exert these effects by sequestrating in the cytoplasm the Thr-53 phosphorylating kinase, preventing activation. From Homo sapiens (Human).
   5579..5632    +  promoter       U6 promoter (fragment): RNA polymerase III promoter for human U6 snRNA
   5674..6262    +  misc_feature   WPRE: woodchuck hepatitis virus posttranscriptional regulatory element
   6313..6332    +  misc_feature   cPPT/CTS (fragment): central polypurine tract and central termination sequence of HIV-1
   6334..6567    +  LTR            3' LTR (ΔU3): self-inactivating 3' long terminal repeat (LTR) from HIV-1
   6645..6766    +  polyA_signal   SV40 poly(A) signal: SV40 polyadenylation signal
   6806..6941    +  rep_origin     SV40 ori: SV40 origin of replication
   6962..6980    -  promoter       T7 promoter: promoter for bacteriophage T7 RNA polymerase
   6988..7143    +  CDS            lacZα (fragment): LacZα fragment of β-galactosidase; lacZ fragment
   7148..7576    +  rep_origin     f1 ori (sequence partly withheld): f1 bacteriophage origin of replication; arrow indicates direction of (+) strand synthesis
   7629..7733    +  promoter       AmpR promoter: bla
   7734..8594    +  CDS            AmpR: β-lactamase; bla; confers resistance to ampicillin, carbenicillin, and related antibiotics
   8765..9353    +  rep_origin     ori: high-copy-number ColE1/pMB1/pBR322/pUC origin of replication
   9536..9628    +  CDS            lacI (fragment): lac repressor; lacI; The lac repressor binds to the lac operator to inhibit transcription in E. coli. This inhibition can be relieved by adding lactose or isopropyl-β-D-thiogalactopyranoside (IPTG).
   9641..9662    +  protein_bind   CAP binding site: CAP binding activates transcription in the presence of cAMP. E. coli catabolite activator protein
   9677..9707    +  promoter       lac promoter: promoter for the E. coli lac operon
   9715..9731    +  protein_bind   lac operator: The lac repressor binds to the lac operator to inhibit transcription in E. coli. This inhibition can be relieved by adding lactose or isopropyl-β-D-thiogalactopyranoside (IPTG). lac repressor encoded by lacI
   9776..9794    +  promoter       T3 promoter: promoter for bacteriophage T3 RNA polymerase
