[The description below was written by a language model from this plasmid's Addgene catalogue record and pLannotate feature annotations shown in this document.]
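Description:
TFORF0794 is a lentiviral mammalian expression plasmid built on the pLX_TRC317 backbone and carrying the human transcription factor ATF7 (also known as ATFA) as a synthesized open reading frame. It belongs to a barcoded transcription factor ORF collection in which each clone carries a unique 24-bp barcode, so that the overexpressed factor can be identified by sequencing in pooled screens. The annotated sequence record is 9,817 nt. In bacteria the plasmid is maintained by a high-copy ColE1/pUC-type origin and selected with ampicillin through the bla gene. An f1 origin and remnants of a lac/lacZα cloning region with T3 and T7 promoters also lie in the bacterial portion. The depositor notes that recombination can occur during propagation, as is common for LTR-containing plasmids.

The viral cassette has a third-generation, self-inactivating layout. An RSV promoter fused to a truncated HIV-1 5' LTR drives genomic RNA production in packaging cells, followed by the Ψ packaging signal with a gag fragment, the Rev response element for nuclear export, a cPPT/CTS element, and a ΔU3 3' LTR that leaves the integrated provirus without LTR promoter activity. Inside the LTRs, an SV40 promoter/origin region precedes the puromycin N-acetyltransferase gene for selecting transduced cells. The EF-1α promoter then drives constitutive expression of the ATF7 coding sequence, and a downstream WPRE enhances transcript stability and expression. The barcode is not annotated in the feature table. A short U6 promoter fragment lies between the ORF and the WPRE, and the record does not explain its role. An SV40 polyadenylation signal sits beyond the 3' LTR. The construct is intended for ATF7 overexpression in mammalian cells, such as in directed differentiation screens.
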