Addgene plasmid #142239: TFORF0794
Purpose: Lentiviral vector for overexpressing transcription factor ORFs with unique 24-bp barcodes. Barcodes facilitate identification of transcription factors in pooled screens.
Depositing lab: Feng Zhang. Depositing organization: Broad Institute. Publication: A transcription factor atlas of directed differentiation. Joung J, Ma S, Tay T, Geiger-Schuller KR, Kirchgatterer PC, Verdine VK, Guo B, Arias-Garcia MA, Allen WE, Singh A, Kuksenko O, Abudayyeh OO, Gootenberg JS, Fu Z, Macrae RK, Buenrostro JD, Regev A, Zhang F. Cell. 2023 Jan 5;186(1):209-229.e26. doi: 10.1016/j.cell.2022.11.026. PubMed 36608654.
Backbone
  Vector backbone: pLX_TRC317
  Backbone manufacturer: Broad Institute Genetic Perturbation Platform
  Backbone size w/o insert (bp): 8264
  Vector type: Mammalian Expression, Lentiviral
  Selectable markers: Puromycin
Growth in bacteria
  Bacterial resistance: Ampicillin, 100 μg/mL
  Growth temperature: 37°C
  Growth strain: NEB Stable
  Copy number: High Copy
Gene/Insert
  Gene/Insert name: ATF7
  Species: H. sapiens (human)
  Insert size (bp): 1553
  Entrez Gene: ATF7 (a.k.a. ATFA)
  Promoter: EF1a
  Cloning method: Unknown
  Sequencing primers: 5′ GGGTGGAGACTGAAGTTAGGCCAG; 3′ CACATAGCGTAAAAGGAGCAACATAG
Terms and licenses: Academic/Nonprofit Terms; Industry Terms: Not Available to Industry
Depositor comments: XM_005268587,XM_017018722,NM_006856,ENST00000420353,ENST00000456903 . The transcription factor ORF portion of this plasmid was synthesized by Genewiz. Please test multiple small colonies in case of plasmid recombination. To make this collection available in a timely manner, a portion of this collection was not fully sequenced by Addgene. If an Addgene verified full plasmid sequence is not available, please contact us prior to placing an order to request the full sequence.
How to cite: TFORF0794 was a gift from Feng Zhang (Addgene plasmid # 142239 ; http://n2t.net/addgene:142239 ; RRID:Addgene_142239)
