>Addgene plasmid #142239 | TFORF0794 | depositor partial sequence | sequence record 278855 | Insert
ACCGCCACCATGGGAGACGACAGACCGTTTGTGTGCAATGCCCCGGGCTGTGGACAGAGATTTACAAACG
AGGACCACCTGGCAGTTCATAAACACAAGCATGAGATGACATTGAAATTTGGCCCAGCCCGAACTGACTC
AGTCATCATTGCAGATCAAACGCCTACTCCAACTAGATTCCTGAAGAACTGTGAGGAGGTGGGACTCTTC
AATGAACTAGCTAGCTCCTTTGAACATGAATTCAAGAAAGCTGCAGATGAGGATGAGAAAAAGGCTGCTG
CTGGGCCCCTTGACATGTCTCTGCCTTCCACACCAGACATCAAAATCAAAGAAGAAGAGCCAGTGGAGGT
AGACTCATCCCCACCTGATAGCCCTGCCTCTAGTCCCTGTTCCCCACCACTGAAGGAGAAGGAGGTTACC
CCAAAGCCTGTTCTGATCTCTACCCCCACACCCACCATTGTACGTCCTGGCTCCCTGCCTCTCCACTTGG
GCTATGATCCACTTCATCCAACCCTTCCCTCCCCAACCTCTGTCATCACACAGGCTCCACCATCCAACAG
GCAAATGGGGTCTCCCACTGGCTCCCTCCCTCTTGTCATGCATCTTGCTAATGGACAGACCATGCCTGTG
TTGCCAGGGCCTCCAGTACAGATGCCGTCTGTTATATCGCTGGCCAGACCTGTGTCCATGGTGCCCAACA
TTCCTGGTATCCCTGGCCCACCAGTTAACAGTAGTGGCTCCATTTCTCCCTCTGGCCACCCTATACCATC
AGAAGCCAAGATGAGACTGAAAGCCACCCTAACTCACCAAGTCTCCTCAATCAATGGTGGTTGTGGAATG
GTGGTGGGTACTGCCAGCACCATGGTGACAGCCCGCCCAGAGCAGAGCCAGATTCTCATCCAGCACCCTG
ATGCCCCATCCCCTGCCCAGCCACAGGTCTCACCAGCTCAGCCCACCCCTAGTACTGGGGGGCGACGGCG
GCGCACAGTAGATGAAGATCCAGATGAGCGACGGCAGCGCTTTCTGGAGCGCAACCGGGCTGCAGCCTCC
CGCTGCCGCCAAAAGCGAAAGCTGTGGGTGTCCTCCCTAGAGAAGAAGGCCGAAGAACTCACTTCTCAGA
ACATTCAGCTGAGTAATGAAGTCACATTACTACGCAATGAGGTGGCCCAGTTGAAACAGCTACTGTTAGC
TCATAAAGACTGCCCAGTCACTGCACTACAGAAAAAGACTCAAGGCTATTTAGAAAGCCCCAAGGAAAGC
TCAGAGCCAACGGGTTCTCCAGCCCCTGTGATTCAGCACAGCTCAGCAACAGCCCCTAGCAATGGCCTCA
GTGTTCGCTCTGCAGCTGAAGCTGTGGCCACCTCGGTCCTCACTCAGATGGCCAGCCAAAGGACAGAACT
GAGCATGCCGATACAATCGCATGTAATCATGACCCCACAGTCCCAGTCTGCGGGCAGATAGTAATGAACT
AGTCCGTAACTTGAAAGTATTTCGATTTCTTGGCTTTATATATCTTGTGGAAAGGACGACAGTCTGGGCC
GTCGTGCCCAGTT
