>Addgene plasmid #142239 | TFORF0794 | depositor partial sequence | sequence record 278856 | Barcode
CAGTCTGGGCCGTCGTGCCCAGTT
